Addgene plasmid #138898: pPD287 ZF43x3-Compact_EYFP
Purpose: EYFP reporter vector for the ZF43x3-Compact promoter
Depositing lab: Joshua Leonard. Depositing organization: Northwestern University. Publication: The COMET toolkit for composing customizable genetic programs in mammalian cells. Donahue PS, Draut JW, Muldoon JJ, Edelstein HI, Bagheri N, Leonard JN. Nat Commun. 2020 Feb 7;11(1):779. doi: 10.1038/s41467-019-14147-5. PubMed 32034124.
Backbone
  Vector backbone: pPD152 Reporter Template v2
  Vector type: Mammalian Expression, Synthetic Biology
Growth in bacteria
  Bacterial resistance: Ampicillin, 100 μg/mL
  Growth temperature: 37°C
  Growth strain: DH5alpha
  Copy number: High Copy
Gene/Insert
  Gene/Insert name: ZF43x3-Compact
  Species: Synthetic
  Promoter: ZF43x3-Compact
  Cloning method: Restriction Enzyme; 5′ cloning site BglII (not destroyed); 3′ cloning site NheI (not destroyed)
  Sequencing primers: 5′ CGACACGGAAATGTTGAATAC; 3′ TAGAAGGCACAGTCGAGG
Terms and licenses: Academic/Nonprofit Terms; Industry Terms: Not Available to Industry
Depositor comments: Leonard Lab plasmid reference number: L1435
How to cite: pPD287 ZF43x3-Compact_EYFP was a gift from Joshua Leonard (Addgene plasmid # 138898 ; http://n2t.net/addgene:138898 ; RRID:Addgene_138898)
