[The description below was written by a language model from this plasmid's Addgene catalogue record and pLannotate feature annotations shown in this document.]
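Description:
pPD287 ZF43x3-Compact_EYFP is a small (about 4.3 kb) mammalian expression reporter plasmid from the COMET toolkit of parts for building customizable genetic programs in mammalian cells. It is built on the pPD152 Reporter Template v2 backbone and is propagated in E. coli as a high-copy plasmid through a ColE1/pUC-type origin, with ampicillin selection provided by the β-lactamase gene and its native promoter. An f1 phage origin is also present, along with remnants of a lac promoter/operator region and a short lacI fragment that are backbone carry-over.

The payload is a synthetic inducible promoter, ZF43x3-Compact, cloned between BglII and NheI sites that both remain intact, so the promoter module can be exchanged. The name suggests three binding sites for the zinc-finger domain ZF43 in a tightly spaced arrangement, although the feature table does not annotate the sites themselves. It detects only a fragment of a minimal TATA-box promoter just upstream of the reporter. This low-basal core promoter drives the EYFP coding sequence, which is terminated by the bovine growth hormone polyadenylation signal. Yellow fluorescence should therefore stay low unless a matching ZF43-based transcription factor is supplied, letting the plasmid serve as a readout of that regulator's activity in transfected cells.

Downstream, an SV40 early promoter and SV40 poly(A) signal flank only a short fragment of a bleomycin-resistance gene. This mammalian selection cassette therefore appears truncated and probably non-functional, which suggests the plasmid is suited to transient rather than stable use.
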