Features (pLannotate 1.2.2; 16 found; start..end, strand, type, name):
     87..103     +  promoter       minP (fragment): minimal TATA-box promoter with low basal activity
    145..861     +  CDS            EYFP: EYFP is a basic (constitutively fluorescent) green/yellow fluorescent protein published in 1996, derived from Aequorea victoria. It is reported to be a very rapidly-maturing weak dimer with high acid sensitivity.
    915..1026    +  polyA_signal   bGH poly(A) signal: bovine growth hormone polyadenylation signal
   1143..1164    +  promoter       SV40 promoter (fragment): SV40 enhancer and early promoter
   1185..1613    +  rep_origin     f1 ori (sequence partly withheld): f1 bacteriophage origin of replication; arrow indicates direction of (+) strand synthesis
   1618..1640    +  promoter       SV40 promoter (fragment): SV40 enhancer and early promoter
   1641..1832    +  promoter       SV40 promoter: SV40 early promoter
   1859..1957    +  CDS            ble (fragment): BLE_KLEPN - Experimental evidence at protein level: Swiss-Prot protein existence level 1. Binding protein with a strong affinity to the bleomycin family of antibiotics. Binds to CL990; an antimitotic-antibiotic compound. From Klebsiella pneumoniae.
   1952..2073    +  polyA_signal   SV40 poly(A) signal: SV40 polyadenylation signal
   2146..2162    -  protein_bind   lac operator: The lac repressor binds to the lac operator to inhibit transcription in E. coli. This inhibition can be relieved by adding lactose or isopropyl-β-D-thiogalactopyranoside (IPTG). lac repressor encoded by lacI
   2170..2200    -  promoter       lac promoter: promoter for the E. coli lac operon
   2215..2236    -  protein_bind   CAP binding site: CAP binding activates transcription in the presence of cAMP. E. coli catabolite activator protein
   2249..2341    -  CDS            lacI (fragment): lac repressor; lacI; The lac repressor binds to the lac operator to inhibit transcription in E. coli. This inhibition can be relieved by adding lactose or isopropyl-β-D-thiogalactopyranoside (IPTG).
   2524..3112    -  rep_origin     ori: high-copy-number ColE1/pMB1/pBR322/pUC origin of replication
   3283..4143    -  CDS            AmpR: β-lactamase; bla; confers resistance to ampicillin, carbenicillin, and related antibiotics
   4144..4248    -  promoter       AmpR promoter: bla
>Addgene plasmid #138898 | pPD287 ZF43x3-Compact_EYFP | addgene full sequence | sequence record 323933 | Addgene NGS Result
GTGCCACCTGACGTCGACGGATCGGGAGATCTGAATTAGAGTGAGGACGATCGGAGTGAGGATAATTAGA
GTGAGGACGATCCCTCTAGAGGGTATATAATGGGGGCCACTAGTCTACTACCAGAGCTCATCGCTAGCGC
CACCATGGTGAGCAAGGGCGAGGAGCTGTTCACCGGGGTGGTGCCCATCCTGGTCGAGCTGGACGGCGAC
GTAAACGGCCACAAGTTCAGCGTGTCCGGCGAGGGCGAGGGCGATGCCACCTACGGCAAGCTGACCCTGA
AGTTCATCTGCACCACCGGCAAGCTGCCCGTGCCCTGGCCCACCCTCGTGACCACCTTCGGCTACGGCCT
GCAGTGCTTCGCCCGCTACCCCGACCACATGAAGCAGCACGACTTCTTCAAGTCCGCCATGCCCGAAGGC
TACGTCCAGGAGCGCACCATCTTCTTCAAGGACGACGGCAACTACAAGACCCGCGCCGAGGTGAAGTTCG
AGGGCGACACCCTGGTGAACCGCATCGAGCTGAAGGGCATCGACTTCAAGGAGGACGGCAACATCCTGGG
GCACAAGCTGGAGTACAACTACAACAGCCACAACGTCTATATCATGGCCGACAAGCAGAAGAACGGCATC
AAGGTGAACTTCAAGATCCGCCACAACATCGAGGACGGCAGCGTGCAGCTCGCCGACCACTACCAGCAGA
ACACCCCCATCGGCGACGGCCCCGTGCTGCTGCCCGACAACCACTACCTGAGCTACCAGTCCGCCCTGAG
CAAAGACCCCAACGAGAAGCGCGATCACATGGTCCTGCTGGAGTTCGTGACCGCCGCCGGGATCACTCTC
GGCATGGACGAGCTGTACAAGTAGGCGGCCGCTCGAGTCTAGAGGGCCCGTTTAAACCCGCTGATCAGCC
TCGACTGTGCCTTCTAGTTGCCAGCCATCTGTTGTTTGCCCCTCCCCCGTGCCTTCCTTGACCCTGGAAG
GTGCCACTCCCACTGTCCTTTCCTAATAAAATGAGGAAATTGCATCGCATTGTCTGAGTAGGTGTCATTC
TATTCTGGGGGGTGGGGTGGGGCAGGACAGCAAGGGGGAGGATTGGGAAGTCAATAGCAGGCATGCTGGG
GATGCGGTGGGCTCTATGGCTTCTGAGGCGGAAAGAACCAGCTGGGGCTCTAGGGGGTATCCCC
[124 nt withheld, positions 1185-1308]
C
[91 nt withheld, positions 1310-1400]
A
[49 nt withheld, positions 1402-1450]
CCTTTGACGTTGGAGTCCACGTTCTTT
[37 nt withheld, positions 1478-1514]
ACCCTATCTCGGTCTATTCTTTTGATTTATAAGGGATTTTGCCGATTTCGGCCTATTGGTTAAAAAATGA
GCTGATTTAACAAAAATTTAACGCGAATTAATTCTGTGGAATGTGTGTCAGTTAGGCTCAATTAGTCAGC
AACCATAGTCCCGCCCCTAACTCCGCCCATCCCGCCCCTAACTCCGCCCAGTTCCGCCCATTCTCCGCCC
CATGGCTGACTAATTTTTTTTATTTATGCAGAGGCCGAGGCCGCCTCTGCCTCTGAGCTATTCCAGAAGT
AGTGAGGAGGCTTTTTTGGAGGCCTAGGCTTTTGCAAAAAGCTCCCGGGAGCTTGTATATCCATTTTCGG
AGGTTGGGCTTCGGAATCGTTTTCCGGGACGCCGGCTGGATGATCCTCCAGCGCGGGGATCTCATGCTGG
AGTTCTTCGCCCACCCCAACTTGTTTATTGCAGCTTATAATGGTTACAAATAAAGCAATAGCATCACAAA
TTTCACAAATAAAGCATTTTTTTCACTGCATTCTAGTTGTGGTTTGTCCAAACTCATCAATGTATCTTAT
CATGTCTGTATACCGTCGACCTCTAGCTAGAGCTTGGCGTAATCATGGTCATAGCTGTTTCCTGTGTGAA
ATTGTTATCCGCTCACAATTCCACACAACATACGAGCCGGAAGCATAAAGTGTAAAGCCTGGGGTGCCTA
ATGAGTGAGCTAACTCACATTAATTGCGTTGCGCTCACTGCCCGCTTTCCAGTCGGGAAACCTGTCGTGC
CAGCTGCATTAATGAATCGGCCAACGCGCGGGGAGAGGCGGTTTGCGTATTGGGCGCTCTTCCGCTTCCT
CGCTCACTGACTCGCTGCGCTCGGTCGTTCGGCTGCGGCGAGCGGTATCAGCTCACTCAAAGGCGGTAAT
ACGGTTATCCACAGAATCAGGGGATAACGCAGGAAAGAACATGTGAGCAAAAGGCCAGCAAAAGGCCAGG
AACCGTAAAAAGGCCGCGTTGCTGGCGTTTTTCCATAGGCTCCGCCCCCCTGACGAGCATCACAAAAATC
GACGCTCAAGTCAGAGGTGGCGAAACCCGACAGGACTATAAAGATACCAGGCGTTTCCCCCTGGAAGCTC
CCTCGTGCGCTCTCCTGTTCCGACCCTGCCGCTTACCGGATACCTGTCCGCCTTTCTCCCTTCGGGAAGC
GTGGCGCTTTCTCATAGCTCACGCTGTAGGTATCTCAGTTCGGTGTAGGTCGTTCGCTCCAAGCTGGGCT
GTGTGCACGAACCCCCCGTTCAGCCCGACCGCTGCGCCTTATCCGGTAACTATCGTCTTGAGTCCAACCC
GGTAAGACACGACTTATCGCCACTGGCAGCAGCCACTGGTAACAGGATTAGCAGAGCGAGGTATGTAGGC
GGTGCTACAGAGTTCTTGAAGTGGTGGCCTAACTACGGCTACACTAGAAGAACAGTATTTGGTATCTGCG
CTCTGCTGAAGCCAGTTACCTTCGGAAAAAGAGTTGGTAGCTCTTGATCCGGCAAACAAACCACCGCTGG
TAGCGGTGGTTTTTTTGTTTGCAAGCAGCAGATTACGCGCAGAAAAAAAGGATCTCAAGAAGATCCTTTG
ATCTTTTCTACGGGGTCTGACGCTCAGTGGAACGAAAACTCACGTTAAGGGATTTTGGTCATGAGATTAT
CAAAAAGGATCTTCACCTAGATCCTTTTAAATTAAAAATGAAGTTTTAAATCAATCTAAAGTATATATGA
GTAAACTTGGTCTGACAGTTACCAATGCTTAATCAGTGAGGCACCTATCTCAGCGATCTGTCTATTTCGT
TCATCCATAGTTGCCTGACTCCCCGTCGTGTAGATAACTACGATACGGGAGGGCTTACCATCTGGCCCCA
GTGCTGCAATGATACCGCGAGATCCACGCTCACCGGCTCCAGATTTATCAGCAATAAACCAGCCAGCCGG
AAGGGCCGAGCGCAGAAGTGGTCCTGCAACTTTATCCGCCTCCATCCAGTCTATTAATTGTTGCCGGGAA
GCTAGAGTAAGTAGTTCGCCAGTTAATAGTTTGCGCAACGTTGTTGCCATTGCTACAGGCATCGTGGTGT
CACGCTCGTCGTTTGGTATGGCTTCATTCAGCTCCGGTTCCCAACGATCAAGGCGAGTTACATGATCCCC
CATGTTGTGCAAAAAAGCGGTTAGCTCCTTCGGTCCTCCGATCGTTGTCAGAAGTAAGTTGGCCGCAGTG
TTATCACTCATGGTTATGGCAGCACTGCATAATTCTCTTACTGTCATGCCATCCGTAAGATGCTTTTCTG
TGACTGGTGAGTACTCAACCAAGTCATTCTGAGAATAGTGTATGCGGCGACCGAGTTGCTCTTGCCCGGC
GTCAATACGGGATAATACCGCGCCACATAGCAGAACTTTAAAAGTGCTCATCATTGGAAAACGTTCTTCG
GGGCGAAAACTCTCAAGGATCTTACCGCTGTTGAGATCCAGTTCGATGTAACCCACTCGTGCACCCAACT
GATCTTCAGCATCTTTTACTTTCACCAGCGTTTCTGGGTGAGCAAAAACAGGAAGGCAAAATGCCGCAAA
AAAGGGAATAAGGGCGACACGGAAATGTTGAATACTCATACTCTTCCTTTTTCAATATTATTGAAGCATT
TATCAGGGTTATTGTCTCATGAGCGGATACATATTTGAATGTATTTAGAAAAATAAACAAATAGGGGTTC
CGCGCACATTTCCCCGAAAA
