>Addgene plasmid #138898 | pPD287 ZF43x3-Compact_EYFP | depositor partial sequence | sequence record 268463 | ZF43x3-Compact promoter
AGATCTGAATTAGAGTGAGGACGATCGGAGTGAGGATAATTAGAGTGAGGACGATCCCTCTAGAGGGTAT
ATAATGGGGGCCACTAGTCTACTACCAGAGCTCATCGCTAGC
